>Addgene plasmid #142564 | TFORF0220 | addgene full sequence | sequence record 391429 | Addgene NGS Result
TTAATGTAGTCTTATGCAATACTCTTGTAGTCTTGCAACATGGTAACGATGAGTTAGCAACATGCCTTAC
AAGGAGAGAAAAAGCACCGTGCATGCCGATTGGTGGAAGTAAGGTGGTACGATCGTGCCTTATTAGGAAG
GCAACAGACGGGTCTGACATGGATTGGACGAACCACTGAATTGCCGCATTGCAGAGATATTGTATTTAAG
TGCCTAGCTCGATACATAAACGGGTCTCTCTGGTTAGACCAGATCTGAGCCTGGGAGCTCTCTGGCTAAC
TAGGGAACCCACTGCTTAAGCCTCAATAAAGCTTGCCTTGAGTGCTTCAAGTAGTGTGTGCCCGTCTGTT
GTGTGACTCTGGTAACTAGAGATCCCTCAGACCCTTTTAGTCAGTGTGGAAAATCTCTAGCAGTGGCGCC
CGAACAGGGACTTGAAAGCGAAAGGGAAACCAGAGGAGCTCTCTCGACGCAGGACTCGGCTTGCTGAAGC
GCGCACGGCAAGAGGCGAGGGGCGGCGACTGGTGAGTACGCCAAAAATTTTGACTAGCGGAGGCTAGAAG
GAGAGAGATGGGTGCGAGAGCGTCAGTATTAAGCGGGGGAGAATTAGATCGCGATGGGAAAAAATTCGGT
TAAGGCCAGGGGGAAAGAAAAAATATAAATTAAAACATATAGTATGGGCAAGCAGGGAGCTAGAACGATT
CGCAGTTAATCCTGGCCTGTTAGAAACATCAGAAGGCTGTAGACAAATACTGGGACAGCTACAACCATCC
CTTCAGACAGGATCAGAAGAACTTAGATCATTATATAATACAGTAGCAACCCTCTATTGTGTGCATCAAA
GGATAGAGATAAAAGACACCAAGGAAGCTTTAGACAAGATAGAGGAAGAGCAAAACAAAAGTAAGACCAC
CGCACAGCAAGCGGCCGCTGATCTTCAGACCTGGAGGAGGAGATATGAGGGACAATTGGAGAAGTGAATT
ATATAAATATAAAGTAGTAAAAATTGAACCATTAGGAGTAGCACCCACCAAGGCAAAGAGAAGAGTGGTG
CAGAGAGAAAAAAGAGCAGTGGGAATAGGAGCTTTGTTCCTTGGGTTCTTGGGAGCAGCAGGAAGCACTA
TGGGCGCAGCGTCAATGACGCTGACGGTACAGGCCAGACAATTATTGTCTGGTATAGTGCAGCAGCAGAA
CAATTTGCTGAGGGCTATTGAGGCGCAACAGCATCTGTTGCAACTCACAGTCTGGGGCATCAAGCAGCTC
CAGGCAAGAATCCTGGCTGTGGAAAGATACCTAAAGGATCAACAGCTCCTGGGGATTTGGGGTTGCTCTG
GAAAACTCATTTGCACCACTGCTGTGCCTTGGAATGCTAGTTGGAGTAATAAATCTCTGGAACAGATTTG
GAATCACACGACCTGGATGGAGTGGGACAGAGAAATTAACAATTACACAAGCTTAATACACTCCTTAATT
GAAGAATCGCAAAACCAGCAAGAAAAGAATGAACAAGAATTATTGGAATTAGATAAATGGGCAAGTTTGT
GGAATTGGTTTAACATAACAAATTGGCTGTGGTATATAAAATTATTCATAATGATAGTAGGAGGCTTGGT
AGGTTTAAGAATAGTTTTTGCTGTACTTTCTATAGTGAATAGAGTTAGGCAGGGATATTCACCATTATCG
TTTCAGACCCACCTCCCAACCCCGAGGGGACCCATGCATTGCATCTCAATTAGTCAGCAACCAGGTGTGG
AAAGTCCCCAGGCTCCCCAGCAGGCAGAAGTATGCAAAGCATGCGTCTCAATTAGTCAGCAACCATAGTC
CCGCCCCTAACTCCGCCCATCCCGCCCCTAACTCCGCCCAGTTCCGCCCATTCTCCGCCCCATGGCTGAC
TAATTTTTTTTATTTATGCAGAGGCCGAGGCCGCCTCGGCCTCTGAGCTATTCCAGAAGTAGTGAGGAGG
CTTTTTTGGAGGCCTAGGCTTTTGCAAAAAGCTTTCTAGAGGTACCACCGGAGCTTACCATGACCGAGTA
CAAGCCCACGGTGCGCCTCGCCACCCGCGACGACGTCCCCAGGGCCGTACGCACCCTCGCCGCCGCGTTC
GCCGACTACCCCGCCACGCGCCACACCGTCGATCCGGACCGCCACATCGAGCGGGTCACCGAGCTGCAAG
AACTCTTCCTCACGCGCGTCGGGCTCGACATCGGCAAGGTGTGGGTCGCGGACGACGGCGCCGCCGTGGC
GGTCTGGACCACGCCGGAGAGCGTCGAAGCGGGGGCGGTGTTCGCCGAGATCGGCCCGCGCATGGCCGAG
TTGAGCGGTTCCCGGCTGGCCGCGCAGCAACAGATGGAAGGCCTCCTGGCGCCGCACCGGCCCAAGGAGC
CCGCGTGGTTCCTGGCCACCGTCGGCGTCTCGCCCGACCACCAGGGCAAGGGTCTGGGCAGCGCCGTCGT
GCTCCCCGGAGTGGAGGCGGCCGAGCGCGCCGGGGTGCCCGCCTTCCTGGAGACCTCCGCGCCCCGCAAC
CTCCCCTTCTACGAGCGGCTCGGCTTCACCGTCACCGCCGACGTCGAGGTGCCCGAAGGACCGCGCACCT
GGTGCATGACCCGCAAGCCCGGTGCCAGTTAACGAATTCTAGATCTTGAGACAAATGGCAGTATTCATCC
ACAATTTTAAAAGAAAAGGGGGGATTGGGGGGTACAGTGCAGGGGAAAGAATAGTAGACATAATAGCAAC
AGACATACAAACTAAAGAATTACAAAAACAAATTACAAAAATTCAAAATTTTCGGGTTTATTACAGGGAC
AGCAGAGATCCACTTTGGCGCCGGCTCGAGGCCTGCAGGTGCAAAGATGGATAAAGTTTTAAACAGAGAG
GAATCTTTGCAGCTAATGGACCTTCTAGGTCTTGAAAGGAGTGGGAATTGGCTCCGGTGCCCGTCAGTGG
GCAGAGCGCACATCGCCCACAGTCCCCGAGAAGTTGGGGGGAGGGGTCGGCAATTGAACCGGTGCCTAGA
GAAGGTGGCGCGGGGTAAACTGGGAAAGTGATGTCGTGTACTGGCTCCGCCTTTTTCCCGAGGGTGGGGG
AGAACCGTATATAAGTGCAGTAGTCGCCGTGAACGTTCTTTTTCGCAACGGGTTTGCCGCCAGAACACAG
GTAAGTGCCGTGTGTGGTTCCCGCGGGCCTGGCCTCTTTACGGGTTATGGCCCTTGCGTGCCTTGAATTA
CTTCCACCTGGCTGCAGTACGTGATTCTTGATCCCGAGCTTCGGGTTGGAAGTGGGTGGGAGAGTTCGAG
GCCTTGCGCTTAAGGAGCCCCTTCGCCTCGTGCTTGAGTTGAGGCCTGGCCTGGGCGCTGGGGCCGCCGC
GTGCGAATCTGGTGGCACCTTCGCGCCTGTCTCGCTGCTTTCGATAAGTCTCTAGCCATTTAAAATTTTT
GATGACCTGCTGCGACGCTTTTTTTCTGGCAAGATAGTCTTGTAAATGCGGGCCAAGATCTGCACACTGG
TATTTCGGTTTTTGGGGCCGCGGGCGGCGACGGGGCCCGTGCGTCCCAGCGCACATGTTCGGCGAGGCGG
GGCCTGCGAGCGCGGCCACCGAGAATCGGACGGGGGTAGTCTCAAGCTGGCCGGCCTGCTCTGGTGCCTG
GCCTCGCGCCGCCGTGTATCGCCCCGCCCTGGGCGGCAAGGCTGGCCCGGTCGGCACCAGTTGCGTGAGC
GGAAAGATGGCCGCTTCCCGGCCCTGCTGCAGGGAGCTCAAAATGGAGGACGCGGCGCTCGGGAGAGCGG
GCGGGTGAGTCACCCACACAAAGGAAAAGGGCCTTTCCGTCCTCAGCCGTCGCTTCATGTGACTCCACGG
AGTACCGGGCGCCGTCCAGGCACCTCGATTAGTTCTCGAGCTTTTGGAGTACGTCGTCTTTAGGTTGGGG
GGAGGGGTTTTATGCGATGGAGTTTCCCCACACTGAGTGGGTGGAGACTGAAGTTAGGCCAGCTTGGCAC
TTGATGTAATTCTCCTTGGAATTTGCCCTTTTTGAGTTTGGATCTTGGTTCATTCTCAAGCCTCAGACAG
TGGTTCAAAGTTTTTTTCTTCCATTTCAGGTGTCGTGAGGCTAGCACCGCCACCATGATGGTGGAATCTG
CCTCGGAGACAATCAGGTCGGCTCCATCTGGTCAGAATGGCGTGGGCAGCCTCTCTGGGCAAGCCGATGG
CAGCAGCGGCGGGGCCACAGGGACAACTGCAAGTGGCACGGGCAGGGAAGTGACCACGGGTGCAGACAGC
AATGGTGAGATGAGTCCCGCAGAGCTGCTGCACTTCCAGCAGCAACAGGCTCTCCAAGTGGCCCGGCAGT
TCCTGCTGCAGCAGGCCTCAGGCCTGAGCTCCCCAGGGAACAATGACAGCAAACAGTCTGCCTCTGCTGT
GCAGGTGCCTGTGTCGGTGGCCATGATGTCGCCGCAGATGCTTACCCCGCAACAGATGCAGCAGATCCTG
TCGCCCCCGCAGCTGCAGGCCTTGCTCCAGCAGCAGCAAGCCCTCATGCTCCAGCAGCTACAGGAGTACT
ACAAGAAGCAGCAGGAGCAGCTCCACCTGCAGCTCCTCACCCAGCAGCAGGCTGGGAAACCGCAGCCCAA
AGAGGCACTGGGGAACAAGCAGCTGGCCTTCCAGCAGCAGCTCCTGCAAATGCAACAGTTGCAGCAGCAG
CACCTGCTCAACCTGCAGAGGCAGGGGCTGGTCAGCCTGCAGCCCAACCAAGCCTCGGGGCCCCTCCAGA
CCCTTCCGCAAGCTGTTTGCCCAACAGACCTGCCCCAGCTGTGGAAGGGCGAGGGTGCCCCCGGGCAGCC
TGCCGAGGACAGCGTCAAGCAGGAGGGGCTGGACCTCACTGGCACGGCCGCCACCGCTACCTCGTTTGCC
GCTCCCCCCAAGGTCTCACCCCCCCTCTCCCACCATACCCTGCCCAACGGACAGCCTACTGTGCTCACAT
CTCGGAGAGACAGCTCTTCCCACGAGGAGACCCCCGGCTCCCACCCCCTGTACGGACACGGAGAGTGCAA
GTGGCCAGGCTGTGAGACCCTGTGTGAAGACCTGGGCCAGTTTATCAAACACCTCAACACAGAGCACGCC
CTGGATGACCGGAGTACAGCCCAGTGCCGGGTACAGATGCAGGTGGTGCAGCAGCTGGAGATCCAGCTCG
CCAAGGAGAGCGAGCGGCTGCAGGCCATGATGGCCCACCTGCACATGCGGCCCTCGGAGCCCAAGCCCTT
CAGCCAGCCAGTGACCGTCTCTGCAGCAGACTCATTCCCAGATGGTCTCGTGCACCCCCCGACCTCGGCC
GCAGCCCCTGTCACCCCTCTACGGCCCCCTGGCCTGGGCTCTGCCTCCCTGCATGGTGGGGGCCCAGCCC
GTCGGAGAAGCAGTGACAAGTTCTGCTCCCCCATCTCCTCAGAGCTGGCCCAGAATCATGAGTTCTACAA
GAACGCCGACGTCCGGCCCCCCTTCACCTACGCCTCCCTCATCCGCCAGGCCATCCTGGAAACCCCTGAC
AGGCAGCTGACCCTGAATGAGATCTATAACTGGTTCACCAGGATGTTCGCCTATTTCCGCAGAAACACTG
CCACCTGGAAGAACGCCGTGCGCCACAACCTCAGCCTGCACAAGTGCTTCGTCCGCGTGGAGAACGTCAA
GGGTGCCGTGTGGACTGTGGACGAGCGGGAGTATCAGAAGCGGAGACCGCCAAAGATGACAGGGAGCCCC
ACCCTGGTGAAGAACATGATCTCTGGCCTCAGCTATGGAGCACTTAATGCCAGCTACCAGGCCGCCCTGG
CCGAGAGCAGCTTCCCCCTCCTCAACAGCCCTGGCATGCTGAACCCTGGCTCCGCCAGCAGCCTGCTGCC
CCTCAGCCACGATGACGTGGGTGCCCCCGTGGAGCCGCTGCCCAGCAACGGCAGCAGCAGCCCTCCTCGC
CTCTCCCCGCCCCAGTACAGCCACCAGGTGCAGGTGAAGGAGGAGCCAGCAGAGGCAGAGGAAGACAGGC
AGCCCGGGCCTCCCCTGGGCGCCCCTAACCCCAGCGCCTCGGGGCCTCCGGAAGACAGGGACCTGGAGGA
GGAGCTGCCGGGAGAAGAACTGTCCTAGTAATGAACTAGTCCGTAACTTGAAAGTATTTCGATTTCTTGG
CTTTATATATCTTGTGGAAAGGACGAACCCTCCGTCACCAAGGGATTGAAACGCGTTAAGTCGACAATCA
ACCTCTGGATTACAAAATTTGTGAAAGATTGACTGGTATTCTTAACTATGTTGCTCCTTTTACGCTATGT
GGATACGCTGCTTTAATGCCTTTGTATCATGCTATTGCTTCCCGTATGGCTTTCATTTTCTCCTCCTTGT
ATAAATCCTGGTTGCTGTCTCTTTATGAGGAGTTGTGGCCCGTTGTCAGGCAACGTGGCGTGGTGTGCAC
TGTGTTTGCTGACGCAACCCCCACTGGTTGGGGCATTGCCACCACCTGTCAGCTCCTTTCCGGGACTTTC
GCTTTCCCCCTCCCTATTGCCACGGCGGAACTCATCGCCGCCTGCCTTGCCCGCTGCTGGACAGGGGCTC
GGCTGTTGGGCACTGACAATTCCGTGGTGTTGTCGGGGAAATCATCGTCCTTTCCTTGGCTGCTCGCCTG
TGTTGCCACCTGGATTCTGCGCGGGACGTCCTTCTGCTACGTCCCTTCGGCCCTCAATCCAGCGGACCTT
CCTTCCCGCGGCCTGCTGCCGGCTCTGCGGCCTCTTCCGCGTCTTCGCCTTCGCCCTCAGACGAGTCGGA
TCTCCCTTTGGGCCGCCTCCCCGCGTCGACTTTAAGACCAATGACTTACAAGGCAGCTGTAGATCTTAGC
CACTTTTTAAAAGAAAAGGGGGGACTGGAAGGGCTAATTCACTCCCAACGAAGACAAGATCTGCTTTTTG
CTTGTACTGGGTCTCTCTGGTTAGACCAGATCTGAGCCTGGGAGCTCTCTGGCTAACTAGGGAACCCACT
GCTTAAGCCTCAATAAAGCTTGCCTTGAGTGCTTCAAGTAGTGTGTGCCCGTCTGTTGTGTGACTCTGGT
AACTAGAGATCCCTCAGACCCTTTTAGTCAGTGTGGAAAATCTCTAGCAGTACGTATAGTAGTTCATGTC
ATCTTATTATTCAGTATTTATAACTTGCAAAGAAATGAATATCAGAGAGTGAGAGGAACTTGTTTATTGC
AGCTTATAATGGTTACAAATAAAGCAATAGCATCACAAATTTCACAAATAAAGCATTTTTTTCACTGCAT
TCTAGTTGTGGTTTGTCCAAACTCATCAATGTATCTTATCATGTCTGGCTCTAGCTATCCCGCCCCTAAC
TCCGCCCATCCCGCCCCTAACTCCGCCCAGTTCCGCCCATTCTCCGCCCCATGGCTGACTAATTTTTTTT
ATTTATGCAGAGGCCGAGGCCGCCTCGGCCTCTGAGCTATTCCAGAAGTAGTGAGGAGGCTTTTTTGGAG
GCCTAGGGACGTACCCAATTCGCCCTATAGTGAGTCGTATTACGCGCGCTCACTGGCCGTCGTTTTACAA
CGTCGTGACTGGGAAAACCCTGGCGTTACCCAACTTAATCGCCTTGCAGCACATCCCCCTTTCGCCAGCT
GGCGTAATAGCGAAGAGGCCCGCACCGATCGCCCTTCCCAACAGTTGCGCAGCCTGAATGGCGAATGGG
[124 nt withheld, positions 7700-7823]
C
[91 nt withheld, positions 7825-7915]
A
[49 nt withheld, positions 7917-7965]
CCTTTGACGTTGGAGTCCACGTTCTTT
[37 nt withheld, positions 7993-8029]
ACCCTATCTCGGTCTATTCTTTTGATTTATAAGGGATTTTGCCGATTTCGGCCTATTGGTTAAAAAATGA
GCTGATTTAACAAAAATTTAACGCGAATTTTAACAAAATATTAACGCTTACAATTTAGGTGGCACTTTTC
GGGGAAATGTGCGCGGAACCCCTATTTGTTTATTTTTCTAAATACATTCAAATATGTATCCGCTCATGAG
ACAATAACCCTGATAAATGCTTCAATAATATTGAAAAAGGAAGAGTATGAGTATTCAACATTTCCGTGTC
GCCCTTATTCCCTTTTTTGCGGCATTTTGCCTTCCTGTTTTTGCTCACCCAGAAACGCTGGTGAAAGTAA
AAGATGCTGAAGATCAGTTGGGTGCACGAGTGGGTTACATCGAACTGGATCTCAACAGCGGTAAGATCCT
TGAGAGTTTTCGCCCCGAAGAACGTTTTCCAATGATGAGCACTTTTAAAGTTCTGCTATGTGGCGCGGTA
TTATCCCGTATTGACGCCGGGCAAGAGCAACTCGGTCGCCGCATACACTATTCTCAGAATGACTTGGTTG
AGTACTCACCAGTCACAGAAAAGCATCTTACGGATGGCATGACAGTAAGAGAATTATGCAGTGCTGCCAT
AACCATGAGTGATAACACTGCGGCCAACTTACTTCTGACAACGATCGGAGGACCGAAGGAGCTAACCGCT
TTTTTGCACAACATGGGGGATCATGTAACTCGCCTTGATCGTTGGGAACCGGAGCTGAATGAAGCCATAC
CAAACGACGAGCGTGACACCACGATGCCTGTAGCAATGGCAACAACGTTGCGCAAACTATTAACTGGCGA
ACTACTTACTCTAGCTTCCCGGCAACAATTAATAGACTGGATGGAGGCGGATAAAGTTGCAGGACCACTT
CTGCGCTCGGCCCTTCCGGCTGGCTGGTTTATTGCTGATAAATCTGGAGCCGGTGAGCGTGGGTCTCGCG
GTATCATTGCAGCACTGGGGCCAGATGGTAAGCCCTCCCGTATCGTAGTTATCTACACGACGGGGAGTCA
GGCAACTATGGATGAACGAAATAGACAGATCGCTGAGATAGGTGCCTCACTGATTAAGCATTGGTAACTG
TCAGACCAAGTTTACTCATATATACTTTAGATTGATTTAAAACTTCATTTTTAATTTAAAAGGATCTAGG
TGAAGATCCTTTTTGATAATCTCATGACCAAAATCCCTTAACGTGAGTTTTCGTTCCACTGAGCGTCAGA
CCCCGTAGAAAAGATCAAAGGATCTTCTTGAGATCCTTTTTTTCTGCGCGTAATCTGCTGCTTGCAAACA
AAAAAACCACCGCTACCAGCGGTGGTTTGTTTGCCGGATCAAGAGCTACCAACTCTTTTTCCGAAGGTAA
CTGGCTTCAGCAGAGCGCAGATACCAAATACTGTTCTTCTAGTGTAGCCGTAGTTAGGCCACCACTTCAA
GAACTCTGTAGCACCGCCTACATACCTCGCTCTGCTAATCCTGTTACCAGTGGCTGCTGCCAGTGGCGAT
AAGTCGTGTCTTACCGGGTTGGACTCAAGACGATAGTTACCGGATAAGGCGCAGCGGTCGGGCTGAACGG
GGGGTTCGTGCACACAGCCCAGCTTGGAGCGAACGACCTACACCGAACTGAGATACCTACAGCGTGAGCT
ATGAGAAAGCGCCACGCTTCCCGAAGGGAGAAAGGCGGACAGGTATCCGGTAAGCGGCAGGGTCGGAACA
GGAGAGCGCACGAGGGAGCTTCCAGGGGGAAACGCCTGGTATCTTTATAGTCCTGTCGGGTTTCGCCACC
TCTGACTTGAGCGTCGATTTTTGTGATGCTCGTCAGGGGGGCGGAGCCTATGGAAAAACGCCAGCAACGC
GGCCTTTTTACGGTTCCTGGCCTTTTGCTGGCCTTTTGCTCACATGTTCTTTCCTGCGTTATCCCCTGAT
TCTGTGGATAACCGTATTACCGCCTTTGAGTGAGCTGATACCGCTCGCCGCAGCCGAACGACCGAGCGCA
GCGAGTCAGTGAGCGAGGAAGCGGAAGAGCGCCCAATACGCAAACCGCCTCTCCCCGCGCGTTGGCCGAT
TCATTAATGCAGCTGGCACGACAGGTTTCCCGACTGGAAAGCGGGCAGTGAGCGCAACGCAATTAATGTG
AGTTAGCTCACTCATTAGGCACCCCAGGCTTTACACTTTATGCTTCCGGCTCGTATGTTGTGTGGAATTG
TGAGCGGATAACAATTTCACACAGGAAACAGCTATGACCATGATTACGCCAAGCGCGCAATTAACCCTCA
CTAAAGGGAACAAAAGCTGGAGCTGCAAGC
Features (pLannotate 1.2.2; 31 found; start..end, strand, type, name):
      5..231     +  promoter       RSV promoter: Rous sarcoma virus enhancer/promoter
    232..412     +  LTR            5' LTR (truncated): truncated 5' long terminal repeat (LTR) from HIV-1
    459..584     +  misc_feature   HIV-1 Ψ: packaging signal of human immunodeficiency virus type 1
    568..931     +  CDS            HIV-1 gag (fragment): gag protein from human immunodeficiency virus 1; gag
   1077..1310    +  misc_feature   RRE: The Rev response element (RRE) of HIV-1 allows for Rev-dependent mRNA export from the nucleus to the cytoplasm.
   1687..1713    +  CDS            Rev (fragment): human immunodeficiency virus 1 (HIV-1) Rev protein; rev; enhances nuclear export of unspliced and incompletely spliced viral mRNAs
   1720..1743    +  promoter       SV40 promoter (fragment): SV40 early promoter
   1744..1815    +  promoter       SV40 promoter (fragment): SV40 enhancer and early promoter
   1839..1974    +  rep_origin     SV40 ori: SV40 origin of replication
   2020..2616    +  CDS            PuroR (fragment): puromycin N-acetyltransferase; pac from Streptomyces; confers resistance to puromycin
   2665..2782    +  misc_feature   cPPT/CTS: central polypurine tract and central termination sequence of HIV-1
   2847..2913    +  CDS            small t antigen (fragment): SV40 (simian virus 40) small t antigen
   2920..4098    +  promoter       EF-1α promoter: strong constitutive promoter for human elongation factor EF-1α
   4115..6115    +  CDS            FOXP4: FOXP4_HUMAN - Also known as FKHLA. Experimental evidence at protein level: Swiss-Prot protein existence level 1. Transcriptional repressor that represses lung-specific expression. From Homo sapiens (Human).
   6131..6184    +  promoter       U6 promoter (fragment): RNA polymerase III promoter for human U6 snRNA
   6226..6814    +  misc_feature   WPRE: woodchuck hepatitis virus posttranscriptional regulatory element
   6865..6884    +  misc_feature   cPPT/CTS (fragment): central polypurine tract and central termination sequence of HIV-1
   6886..7119    +  LTR            3' LTR (ΔU3): self-inactivating 3' long terminal repeat (LTR) from HIV-1
   7197..7318    +  polyA_signal   SV40 poly(A) signal: SV40 polyadenylation signal
   7358..7493    +  rep_origin     SV40 ori: SV40 origin of replication
   7514..7532    -  promoter       T7 promoter: promoter for bacteriophage T7 RNA polymerase
   7540..7695    +  CDS            lacZα (fragment): LacZα fragment of β-galactosidase; lacZ fragment
   7700..8128    +  rep_origin     f1 ori (sequence partly withheld): f1 bacteriophage origin of replication; arrow indicates direction of (+) strand synthesis
   8181..8285    +  promoter       AmpR promoter: bla
   8286..9146    +  CDS            AmpR: β-lactamase; bla; confers resistance to ampicillin, carbenicillin, and related antibiotics
   9317..9905    +  rep_origin     ori: high-copy-number ColE1/pMB1/pBR322/pUC origin of replication
  10088..10180   +  CDS            lacI (fragment): lac repressor; lacI; The lac repressor binds to the lac operator to inhibit transcription in E. coli. This inhibition can be relieved by adding lactose or isopropyl-β-D-thiogalactopyranoside (IPTG).
  10193..10214   +  protein_bind   CAP binding site: CAP binding activates transcription in the presence of cAMP. E. coli catabolite activator protein
  10229..10259   +  promoter       lac promoter: promoter for the E. coli lac operon
  10267..10283   +  protein_bind   lac operator: The lac repressor binds to the lac operator to inhibit transcription in E. coli. This inhibition can be relieved by adding lactose or isopropyl-β-D-thiogalactopyranoside (IPTG). lac repressor encoded by lacI
  10328..10346   +  promoter       T3 promoter: promoter for bacteriophage T3 RNA polymerase
