[The description below was written by a language model from this plasmid's Addgene catalogue record and pLannotate feature annotations shown in this document.]
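Description:
TFORF0220 is a third-generation-style, self-inactivating lentiviral expression plasmid built on the pLX_TRC317 backbone, carrying the human transcription factor FOXP4 as its open reading frame. It is one member of a large barcoded transcription factor ORF collection intended for overexpression in mammalian cells. In bacteria it is maintained through a high-copy ColE1/pUC-type origin with ampicillin resistance (β-lactamase). An f1 origin and remnants of a lacZα/lac promoter cloning region flanked by T7 and T3 promoters are also present in the backbone. The depositor notes that recombination can occur, as is common for plasmids carrying repeated LTRs.

The viral genome is transcribed from an RSV promoter fused to a truncated HIV-1 5' LTR. This is followed by the Ψ packaging signal with a gag fragment, the Rev response element for Rev-dependent nuclear export, a cPPT/CTS element, and a ΔU3 3' LTR that inactivates LTR promoter activity after integration. An SV40 polyadenylation signal lies downstream of the 3' LTR. Within the transfer region, an SV40 early promoter/origin drives a puromycin N-acetyltransferase cassette for selecting transduced cells. Further downstream, the EF-1α promoter drives constitutive FOXP4 expression, and a WPRE enhances transcript stability and expression.

According to the record, each construct in the collection carries a unique 24-bp barcode that identifies its ORF in pooled screens. The feature table does not annotate this barcode as a feature, so its exact position is not stated. The short U6 promoter fragment annotated just after the ORF is too small to act as a promoter. The plasmid is typically used to produce lentivirus for individual or pooled FOXP4 overexpression, for example in screens of directed cell differentiation.
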