Addgene plasmid #142564: TFORF0220
Purpose: Lentiviral vector for overexpressing transcription factor ORFs with unique 24-bp barcodes. Barcodes facilitate identification of transcription factors in pooled screens.
Depositing lab: Feng Zhang. Depositing organization: Broad Institute. Publication: A transcription factor atlas of directed differentiation. Joung J, Ma S, Tay T, Geiger-Schuller KR, Kirchgatterer PC, Verdine VK, Guo B, Arias-Garcia MA, Allen WE, Singh A, Kuksenko O, Abudayyeh OO, Gootenberg JS, Fu Z, Macrae RK, Buenrostro JD, Regev A, Zhang F. Cell. 2023 Jan 5;186(1):209-229.e26. doi: 10.1016/j.cell.2022.11.026. PubMed 36608654.
Backbone
  Vector backbone: pLX_TRC317
  Backbone manufacturer: Broad Institute Genetic Perturbation Platform
  Backbone size w/o insert (bp): 8264
  Vector type: Mammalian Expression, Lentiviral
  Selectable markers: Puromycin
Growth in bacteria
  Bacterial resistance: Ampicillin, 100 μg/mL
  Growth temperature: 37°C
  Growth strain: NEB Stable
  Copy number: High Copy
Gene/Insert
  Gene/Insert name: FOXP4
  Species: H. sapiens (human)
  Insert size (bp): 2105
  Entrez Gene: FOXP4 (a.k.a. hFKHLA)
  Promoter: EF1a
  Cloning method: Unknown
  Sequencing primers: 5′ GGGTGGAGACTGAAGTTAGGCCAG; 3′ CACATAGCGTAAAAGGAGCAACATAG
Terms and licenses: Academic/Nonprofit Terms; Industry Terms: Not Available to Industry
Depositor comments: NM_138457,ENST00000373063 . The transcription factor ORF portion of this plasmid was synthesized by Genewiz. Please test multiple small colonies in case of plasmid recombination. To make this collection available in a timely manner, a portion of this collection was not fully sequenced by Addgene. If an Addgene verified full plasmid sequence is not available, please contact us prior to placing an order to request the full sequence.
How to cite: TFORF0220 was a gift from Feng Zhang (Addgene plasmid # 142564 ; http://n2t.net/addgene:142564 ; RRID:Addgene_142564)
