>Addgene plasmid #142564 | TFORF0220 | depositor partial sequence | sequence record 279830 | Insert
ACCGCCACCATGATGGTGGAATCTGCCTCGGAGACAATCAGGTCGGCTCCATCTGGTCAGAATGGCGTGG
GCAGCCTCTCTGGGCAAGCCGATGGCAGCAGCGGCGGGGCCACAGGGACAACTGCAAGTGGCACGGGCAG
GGAAGTGACCACGGGTGCAGACAGCAATGGTGAGATGAGTCCCGCAGAGCTGCTGCACTTCCAGCAGCAA
CAGGCTCTCCAAGTGGCCCGGCAGTTCCTGCTGCAGCAGGCCTCAGGCCTGAGCTCCCCAGGGAACAATG
ACAGCAAACAGTCTGCCTCTGCTGTGCAGGTGCCTGTGTCGGTGGCCATGATGTCGCCGCAGATGCTTAC
CCCGCAACAGATGCAGCAGATCCTGTCGCCCCCGCAGCTGCAGGCCTTGCTCCAGCAGCAGCAAGCCCTC
ATGCTCCAGCAGCTACAGGAGTACTACAAGAAGCAGCAGGAGCAGCTCCACCTGCAGCTCCTCACCCAGC
AGCAGGCTGGGAAACCGCAGCCCAAAGAGGCACTGGGGAACAAGCAGCTGGCCTTCCAGCAGCAGCTCCT
GCAAATGCAACAGTTGCAGCAGCAGCACCTGCTCAACCTGCAGAGGCAGGGGCTGGTCAGCCTGCAGCCC
AACCAAGCCTCGGGGCCCCTCCAGACCCTTCCGCAAGCTGTTTGCCCAACAGACCTGCCCCAGCTGTGGA
AGGGCGAGGGTGCCCCCGGGCAGCCTGCCGAGGACAGCGTCAAGCAGGAGGGGCTGGACCTCACTGGCAC
GGCCGCCACCGCTACCTCGTTTGCCGCTCCCCCCAAGGTCTCACCCCCCCTCTCCCACCATACCCTGCCC
AACGGACAGCCTACTGTGCTCACATCTCGGAGAGACAGCTCTTCCCACGAGGAGACCCCCGGCTCCCACC
CCCTGTACGGACACGGAGAGTGCAAGTGGCCAGGCTGTGAGACCCTGTGTGAAGACCTGGGCCAGTTTAT
CAAACACCTCAACACAGAGCACGCCCTGGATGACCGGAGTACAGCCCAGTGCCGGGTACAGATGCAGGTG
GTGCAGCAGCTGGAGATCCAGCTCGCCAAGGAGAGCGAGCGGCTGCAGGCCATGATGGCCCACCTGCACA
TGCGGCCCTCGGAGCCCAAGCCCTTCAGCCAGCCAGTGACCGTCTCTGCAGCAGACTCATTCCCAGATGG
TCTCGTGCACCCCCCGACCTCGGCCGCAGCCCCTGTCACCCCTCTACGGCCCCCTGGCCTGGGCTCTGCC
TCCCTGCATGGTGGGGGCCCAGCCCGTCGGAGAAGCAGTGACAAGTTCTGCTCCCCCATCTCCTCAGAGC
TGGCCCAGAATCATGAGTTCTACAAGAACGCCGACGTCCGGCCCCCCTTCACCTACGCCTCCCTCATCCG
CCAGGCCATCCTGGAAACCCCTGACAGGCAGCTGACCCTGAATGAGATCTATAACTGGTTCACCAGGATG
TTCGCCTATTTCCGCAGAAACACTGCCACCTGGAAGAACGCCGTGCGCCACAACCTCAGCCTGCACAAGT
GCTTCGTCCGCGTGGAGAACGTCAAGGGTGCCGTGTGGACTGTGGACGAGCGGGAGTATCAGAAGCGGAG
ACCGCCAAAGATGACAGGGAGCCCCACCCTGGTGAAGAACATGATCTCTGGCCTCAGCTATGGAGCACTT
AATGCCAGCTACCAGGCCGCCCTGGCCGAGAGCAGCTTCCCCCTCCTCAACAGCCCTGGCATGCTGAACC
CTGGCTCCGCCAGCAGCCTGCTGCCCCTCAGCCACGATGACGTGGGTGCCCCCGTGGAGCCGCTGCCCAG
CAACGGCAGCAGCAGCCCTCCTCGCCTCTCCCCGCCCCAGTACAGCCACCAGGTGCAGGTGAAGGAGGAG
CCAGCAGAGGCAGAGGAAGACAGGCAGCCCGGGCCTCCCCTGGGCGCCCCTAACCCCAGCGCCTCGGGGC
CTCCGGAAGACAGGGACCTGGAGGAGGAGCTGCCGGGAGAAGAACTGTCCTAGTAATGAACTAGTCCGTA
ACTTGAAAGTATTTCGATTTCTTGGCTTTATATATCTTGTGGAAAGGACGAACCCTCCGTCACCAAGGGA
TTGAA
