>Addgene plasmid #142564 | TFORF0220 | depositor partial sequence | sequence record 279831 | Barcode
ACCCTCCGTCACCAAGGGATTGAA
